>Addgene plasmid #237122 | SmBiT-MAFG Fusion Vector | addgene full sequence | sequence record 474906 | Addgene NGS Result
AAGACGCGTTAATTAAGACGTCGGCAGTGAAAAAAATGCTTTATTTGTGAAATTTGTGATGCTATTGCTT
TATTTGTAACCATTATAAGCTGCAATAAACAAGTTAACAACAACAATTGCATTCATTTTATGTTTCAGGT
TCAGGGGGAGGTGTGGGAGGTTTTTTAAAGCAAGTAAAACCTCTACAAATGTGGTATGGCTGATTATGAT
CCGCGGCCGCAATACGTCGACGTTATCAGCTGACTTCGTACGAGAGCCTAGGATTATGGCGCGCCACTAG
TTATTAATAGTAATCAATTACGGGGTCATTAGTTCATAGCCCATATATGGAGTTCCGCGTTACATAACTT
ACGGTAAATGGCCCGCCTGGCTGACCGCCCAACGACCCCCGCCCATTGACGTCAATAATGACGTATGTTC
CCATAGTAACGCCAATAGGGACTTTCCATTGACGTCAATGGGTGGAGTATTTACGGTAAACTGCCCACTT
GGCAGTACATCAAGTGTATCATATGCCAAGTCCGCCCCCTATTGACGTCAATGACGGTAAATGGCCCGCC
TGGCATTATGCCCAGTACATGACCTTACGGGACTTTCCTACTTGGCAGTACATCTACGTATTAGTCATCG
CTATTACCATGGTGATGCGGTTTTGGCAGTACACCAATGGGCGTGGATAGCGGTTTGACTCACGGGGATT
TCCAAGTCTCCACCCCATTGACGTCAATGGGAGTTTGTTTTGGCACCAAAATCAACGGGACTTTCCAAAA
TGTCGTAATAACCCCGCCCCGTTGACGCAAATGGGCGGTAGGCGTGTACGGTGGGAGGTCTATATAAGCA
GAGCTGGTTTAGTGAACCGTCAGATCACTAGAAGCTTTATTGCGGTAGTTTATCACAGTTAAATTGCTAA
CGCAGTCAGTGCTTCTGACACAACAGTCTCGAACTTAAGCTGCAGAAGTTGGTCGTGAGGCACTGGGCAG
GTAAGTATCAAGGTTACAAGACAGGTTTAAGGAGACCAATAGAAACTGGGCTTGTCGAGACAGAGAAGAC
TCTTGCGTTTCTGATAGGCACCTATTGGTCTTACTGACATCCACTTTGCCTTTCTCTCCACAGGTGTCCA
CTCCCAGTTCAATTACAGCTCTTAAGGCTAGAGTATTAATACGACTCACTATAGGGCTAGCGCTCACCAT
GGTGACCGGCTACCGGCTGTTCGAGGAGATTCTCGGGAGCTCCGGTGGTGGCGGGAGCGGAGGTGGAGGC
TCGAGCGGTGCGATCGCCATGACGACCCCCAATAAAGGAAACAAGGCCTTGAAGGTGAAGCGGGAGCCGG
GTGAGAATGGCACCAGCCTGACGGATGAGGAGCTGGTGACCATGTCGGTGCGGGAGCTGAACCAGCACCT
GCGGGGCCTGTCCAAGGAGGAGATCGTCCAGCTGAAGCAGCGCCGGCGCACGCTCAAGAACCGCGGCTAC
GCTGCCAGCTGCCGCGTGAAGCGGGTGACGCAGAAGGAGGAGCTGGAGAAGCAGAAGGCGGAGCTGCAGC
AGGAGGTGGAGAAGCTGGCCTCAGAGAACGCCAGCATGAAGCTGGAGCTCGACGCGCTGCGCTCCAAGTA
CGAGGCGCTGCAGACCTTCGCCCGGACGGTGGCCCGCAGCCCCGTGGCGCCAGCCCGGGGCCCCCTTGCC
GCCGGCCTGGGGCCCCTCGTCCCAGGCAAGGTGGCCGCCACCAGCGTCATCACAATAGTAAAGTCCAAGA
CGGATGCCCGATCGGTTTAAACGAATTCGGGCTCGGTACCCGGGGATCCTCTAGAGTCGACCTGCAGGCA
TGCAAGCTGATTTGGCTGCTGCCACCGCTGAGCAAGGCCGCTTCGAGCAGACATGATAAGATACATTGAT
GAGTTTGGACAAACCACAACTAGAATGCAGTGAAAAAAATGCTTTATTTGTGAAATTTGTGATGCTATTG
CTTTATTTGTAACCATTATAAGCTGCAATAAACAAGTTAACAACAACAATTGCATTCATTTTATGTTTCA
GGTTCAGGGGGAGATGTGGGAGGTTTTTTTAAGCAAGTAAAACCTCTACAAATGTGGTAAAATCTTAATT
AAGAATTCTAATATAACTTCGTATAGCATACATTATACGAAGTTATGGATCCACTGTTGACAATTAATCA
TCGGCATAGTATATCGGCATAGTATAATACGACAAGGTGAGGAACTAAACCCAGGAGGCAGATCATGATT
GAACAAGATGGATTGCACGCAGGTTCTCCGGCCGCTTGGGTGGAGAGGCTATTCGGCTATGACTGGGCAC
AACAGACAATCGGCTGCTCTGATGCCGCCGTGTTCCGGCTGTCAGCGCAGGGGCGCCCGGTTCTTTTTGT
CAAGACCGACCTGTCCGGTGCCCTGAATGAACTGCAGGACGAGGCAGCGCGGCTATCGTGGCTGGCCACG
ACGGGCGTTCCTTGCGCAGCTGTGCTCGACGTTGTCACTGAAGCGGGAAGGGACTGGCTGCTATTGGGCG
AAGTGCCGGGGCAGGATCTCCTGTCATCTCACCTTGCTCCTGCCGAGAAAGTATCCATCATGGCTGATGC
AATGCGGCGGCTGCATACGCTTGATCCGGCTACCTGCCCATTCGACCACCAAGCGAAACATCGCATCGAG
CGAGCACGTACTCGGATGGAAGCCGGTCTTGTCGATCAGGATGATCTGGACGAAGAGCATCAGGGGCTCG
CGCCAGCCGAACTGTTCGCCAGGCTCAAGGCGCGCATGCCCGACGGCGAGGATCTCGTCGTGACCCATGG
CGATGCCTGCTTGCCGAATATCATGGTGGAAAATGGCCGCTTTTCTGGATTCATCGACTGTGGCCGGCTG
GGTGTGGCGGACCGCTATCAGGACATAGCGTTGGCTACCCGTGATATTGCTGAAGAGCTTGGCGGCGAAT
GGGCTGACCGCTTCCTCGTGCTTTACGGTATCGCCGCTCCCGATTCGCAGCGCATCGCCTTCTATCGCCT
TCTTGACGAGTTCTTCTGATTCGAAATGACCGACCAAGCGACGCCCAACCGGTATCAGCTCACTCAAAGG
CGGTAATACGGTTATCCACAGAATCAGGGGATAACGCAGGAAAGAACATGTGAGCAAAAGGCCAGCAAAA
GGCCAGGAACCGTAAAAAGGCCGCGTTGCTGGCGTTTTTCCATAGGCTCCGCCCCCCTGACGAGCATCAC
AAAAATCGACGCTCAAGTCAGAGGTGGCGAAACCCGACAGGACTATAAAGATACCAGGCGTTTCCCCCTG
GAAGCTCCCTCGTGCGCTCTCCTGTTCCGACCCTGCCGCTTACCGGATACCTGTCCGCCTTTCTCCCTTC
GGGAAGCGTGGCGCTTTCTCATAGCTCACGCTGTAGGTATCTCAGTTCGGTGTAGGTCGTTCGCTCCAAG
CTGGGCTGTGTGCACGAACCCCCCGTTCAGCCCGACCGCTGCGCCTTATCCGGTAACTATCGTCTTGAGT
CCAACCCGGTAAGACACGACTTATCGCCACTGGCAGCAGCCACTGGTAACAGGATTAGCAGAGCGAGGTA
TGTAGGCGGTGCTACAGAGTTCTTGAAGTGGTGGCCTAACTACGGCTACACTAGAAGGACAGTATTTGGT
ATCTGCGCTCTGCTGAAGCCAGTTACCTTCGGAAAAAGAGTTGGTAGCTCTTGATCCGGCAAACAAACCA
CCGCTGGTAGCGGTGGTTTTTTTGTTTGCAAGCAGCAGATTACGCGCAGAAAAAAAGGATTTCAAGAAGA
TCCTTTGATCTTTTCTACGGGGTCTGACGCTCAGTGGAACGAAAACTCACGTTAAGGGATTTTGGTCATG
AGATTATCAAAAAGGATCTTCACCTAGATCCTTTTATAGTCCGGAATCGTCACACAAAAAACCAACACAC
AGATGTAATGAAAATAAAGATATTTTATTGCGGCCATCGTGATGGCTAGAGTTTAGCCCTCCCACACATA
ACCAGAGGGCAGCAATTCACGAATCCCAACTGCCGTCGGCTGTCCATCACTGTCCTTCACTATGGCTTTG
ATCCCAGGATGCAGATCGAGAAGCACCTGTCGGCACCGTCCGCAGGGGCTCAAGATGCCCCTGTTCTCAT
TTCCGATCGCGACGATACAAGTCAGGTTGCCAGCTGCCGCAGCAGCAGCAGTGCCCAGCACCACGAGTTC
TGCACAAGGTCCCCCAGTAAAATGATATACATTGACACCAGTGAAGATGCGGCCGTCGCTAGAGAGAGCT
GCGCTGGCGACGCTGTAGTCTTCAGAGATGGGGATGCTGTTGATTGTAGCCGTTGCTCTTTCAATGAGGG
TGGATTCTTCTTGAGACAAAGGCTTGGCCATGGTGGCGCTAGTGTCAGAAGAATCGAGCTTTTTGCAAAA
GCCTAGGCCTCCAAAAAAGCCTCCTCACTACTTCTGGAATAGCTCAGAGGCCGAGGCGGCCTCGGCCTCT
GCATAAATAAAAAAAATTAGTCAGCCATGGGGCGGAGAATGGGCGGAACTGGGCGGAGTTAGGGGCGGGA
TGGGCGGAGTTAGGGGCGGGACTATGGTTGCTGACTAATTGAGATGCATGCTTTGCATACTTCTGCCTGC
TGGGGAGCCTGGGGACTTTCCACACCTGGTTGCTGACTAATTGAGATGCATGCTTTGCATACTTCTGCCT
GCTGGGGAGCCTGGGGACTTTCCACACCCTAACTGACACACATTCCACAGCTGGTTCTTTCCGCCTCAGA
AGGTACCTAACCAAGTTCCTCTTTCAGAGGTTATTTCAGGCCATGGTGCTGCGC
Features (pLannotate 1.2.2; 17 found; start..end, strand, type, name):
     24..105     -  polyA_signal   SV40 poly(A) signal: SV40 polyadenylation signal
    128..211     -  CDS            large T antigen (fragment): large T antigen from SV40 (simian virus 40)
    276..641     +  enhancer       CMV enhancer: human cytomegalovirus immediate early enhancer
    643..842     +  promoter       CMV promoter: human cytomegalovirus (CMV) immediate early promoter
    981..1113    +  intron         chimeric intron: chimera between introns from human β-globin and immunoglobulin heavy chain genes
   1157..1175    +  promoter       T7 promoter: promoter for bacteriophage T7 RNA polymerase
   1279..1764    +  CDS            MAFG: MAFG_HUMAN - Experimental evidence at protein level: Swiss-Prot protein existence level 1. Since they lack a putative transactivation domain, the small Mafs behave as transcriptional repressors when they dimerize among themselves (PubMed:11154691). However, they seem to serve as transcriptional activators by dimerizing with other (usually larger) basic-zipper proteins, such as NFE2, NFE2L1 and NFE2L2, and recruiting them to specific DNA-binding sites (PubMed:8932385, PubMed:9421508, PubMed:11154691). Small Maf proteins heterodimerize with Fos and may act as competitive repressors of the NFE2L2
   1773..1828    +  misc_feature   MCS: pUC18/19 multiple cloning site
   1877..1998    -  polyA_signal   SV40 poly(A) signal: SV40 polyadenylation signal
   2021..2089    -  CDS            large T antigen (fragment): large T antigen from SV40 (simian virus 40)
   2113..2146    +  protein_bind   loxP: Cre-mediated recombination occurs in the 8-bp core sequence (GCATACAT). Cre recombinase
   2156..2203    +  promoter       EM7 promoter: synthetic bacterial promoter&nbsp
   2235..3026    +  CDS            neo: KKA2_KLEPN - Also known as kan, nptII. Experimental evidence at protein level: Swiss-Prot protein existence level 1. Resistance to kanamycin, neomycin, paromomycin, ribostamycin, butirosin and gentamicin B. From Klebsiella pneumoniae.
   3187..3775    -  rep_origin     ori: high-copy-number ColE1/pMB1/pBR322/pUC origin of replication
   3901..3949    -  polyA_signal   poly(A) signal: synthetic polyadenylation signal
   3973..4371    -  CDS            BSD: blasticidin S deaminase; Aspergillus terreus BSD; confers resistance to blasticidin
   4402..4759    -  promoter       SV40 promoter: SV40 enhancer and early promoter
