[The description below was written by a language model from this plasmid's Addgene catalogue record and pLannotate feature annotations shown in this document.]
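Description:
SmBiT-MAFG Fusion Vector is a 4.8 kb mammalian expression plasmid built on the pFN218K SmBiT CMV-BlastFlexi backbone. It expresses human MAFG, recorded as unmutated, with an N-terminal SmBiT tag supplied by the backbone. It is propagated in E. coli from a high-copy ColE1/pUC-type origin. Bacterial selection is on kanamycin, through a neo (nptII) coding sequence driven by the synthetic bacterial EM7 promoter. A single loxP site lies just upstream of this cassette, and the record does not state its purpose. For selection in mammalian cells, a separate cassette on the opposite strand places the blasticidin S deaminase gene (BSD) under the SV40 enhancer/early promoter, terminated by a synthetic poly(A) signal.

The expression unit consists of the CMV immediate-early enhancer and promoter, then a chimeric β-globin/immunoglobulin intron that typically improves transcript processing and expression. A T7 promoter follows, which would also permit in vitro transcription. Next come the MAFG open reading frame, a short multiple cloning site remnant, and an SV40 polyadenylation region. The small SmBiT peptide is not annotated separately in the feature table. Per the catalogue, it presumably lies in the interval between the T7 promoter and the MAFG coding sequence.

SmBiT is the small complementing peptide of the split NanoLuc (NanoBiT) luciferase system and gives luminescence when brought close to a LgBiT-tagged partner. MAFG is a small Maf basic-zipper protein that lacks a transactivation domain and dimerizes with itself or with larger partners such as NFE2, NFE2L1 and NFE2L2. The construct is therefore suited to luminescence-based protein–protein interaction assays of MAFG dimerization in transiently or stably transfected cells, although the record does not name a specific application.
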