Addgene plasmid #237122: SmBiT-MAFG Fusion Vector
Depositing lab: Promega Corporation.
Backbone
  Vector backbone: pFN218K SmBiT CMV-BlastFlexi Vector
  Vector type: Mammalian Expression
  Selectable markers: Blasticidin
Growth in bacteria
  Bacterial resistance: Kanamycin, 50 μg/mL
  Growth temperature: 37°C
  Growth strain: DH5alpha
  Copy number: High Copy
Gene/Insert
  Gene/Insert name: MAFG
  Species: H. sapiens (human)
  Mutation: None
  Entrez Gene: MAFG (a.k.a. hMAF)
  Promoter: CMV
  Tag / fusion protein: SmBiT (N terminal on backbone)
  Cloning method: Other
How to cite: SmBiT-MAFG Fusion Vector was a gift from Promega Corporation (Addgene plasmid # 237122 ; http://n2t.net/addgene:237122 ; RRID:Addgene_237122)
